Addgene plasmid #137124: pAAV-Ef1a-Coff/Fon-GCaMP6F
Purpose: Intersectional viral expression of GCaMP6F in cells expressing Flp AND NOT Cre
Depositing lab: Karl Deisseroth & INTRSECT 2.0 Project. Depositing organization: Stanford University. Publication: Comprehensive Dual- and Triple-Feature Intersectional Single-Vector Delivery of Diverse Functional Payloads to Cells of Behaving Mammals. Fenno LE, Ramakrishnan C, Kim YS, Evans KE, Lo M, Vesuna S, Inoue M, Cheung KYM, Yuen E, Pichamoorthy N, Hong ASO, Deisseroth K. Neuron. 2020 Jun 20. pii: S0896-6273(20)30432-3. doi: 10.1016/j.neuron.2020.06.003. PubMed 32574559.
Backbone
  Vector backbone: AAV2-EF1a-WPRE
  Backbone size w/o insert (bp): 5300
  Vector type: AAV, Cre/Lox, Synthetic Biology ; Flp/FRT
Growth in bacteria
  Bacterial resistance: Ampicillin, 100 μg/mL
  Growth temperature: 37°C
  Growth strain: NEB Stable
  Copy number: High Copy
Gene/Insert
  Gene/Insert name: Coff/Fon-GCaMP6F
  Species: Synthetic; Prokaryotic
  Insert size (bp): 1800
  Mutation: Removed RSET tag
  Promoter: EF1a
  Cloning method: Restriction Enzyme; 5′ cloning site BamHI (unknown if destroyed); 3′ cloning site EcoRI (unknown if destroyed)
  Sequencing primers: 5′ TGGAATTTGCCCTTTTTGAG; 3′ GGGCCACAACTCCTCATAAA
Terms and licenses: Academic/Nonprofit Terms; Industry Terms: Not Available to Industry
Depositor comments: Additional sequencing primers: Intron 1F GGGACGACATGACTTAACCAG; Intron 1R CCAGCCCTTCTCATGTTCAG
How to cite: pAAV-Ef1a-Coff/Fon-GCaMP6F was a gift from Karl Deisseroth & INTRSECT 2.0 Project (Addgene plasmid # 137124 ; http://n2t.net/addgene:137124 ; RRID:Addgene_137124) For viral preps, please replace (Addgene plasmid # 137124) in the above sentence with: (Addgene viral prep # 137124-AAV8)
