[The description below was written by a language model from this plasmid's Addgene catalogue record and pLannotate feature annotations shown in this document.]
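Description:
pAAV-Ef1a-Coff/Fon-GCaMP6F is an AAV2-based transfer plasmid from the INTRSECT 2.0 intersectional toolkit. It is designed to express the genetically encoded calcium indicator GCaMP6f only in cells that contain Flp recombinase and lack Cre. It is propagated in E. coli as a high-copy plasmid with a ColE1/pUC-type origin and ampicillin resistance (AmpR), and the backbone also carries an f1/M13 phage origin. The expression cassette lies between AAV2 inverted terminal repeats, which allow packaging into recombinant AAV. In the NGS-derived sequence the left ITR is annotated only as short fragments, whereas the depositor sequence shows it intact. The two records otherwise agree closely, at about 7.2 kb.

The human EF-1α promoter with its intron drives the payload, and a WPRE and hGH polyadenylation signal follow it to enhance transcript stability and processing. The GCaMP6f coding sequence, from which the RSET tag has been removed, is split into two pieces separated by intron sequence. The first piece is in the forward orientation and is annotated as the M13 calmodulin-binding peptide plus a "VC155" hit, which probably reflects the circularly permuted GFP portion. It is bracketed by oppositely oriented lox2272 and loxN pairs, so Cre would invert this piece and lock it in the antisense orientation, abolishing expression. The larger remaining GCaMP6f fragment sits in reverse orientation, next to β-globin intron fragments. By the construct's design, Flp should flip this segment into the sense orientation, so that splicing joins the two pieces into a complete reading frame. The FRT-type sites needed for this are not annotated in either feature table. The vector is used for calcium imaging in neuronal populations defined by two genetic features.
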