Features (pLannotate 1.2.2; 25 found; start..end, strand, type, name):
      1..141     -  repeat_region  AAV2 ITR: inverted terminal repeat of adeno-associated virus serotype 2 inverted
    169..235     +  CDS            small t antigen (fragment): SV40 (simian virus 40) small t antigen
    261..472     +  promoter       EF-1α core promoter: core promoter for human elongation factor EF-1α
    473..581     +  intron         EF-1α intron A (fragment): intron upstream of the start codon of human EF-1α
   1207..1410    +  intron         EF-1α intron A: truncated intron upstream of the start codon of human EF-1α
   1426..1459    +  protein_bind   lox2272: Cre-mediated recombination occurs in the 8-bp core sequence (GGATACTT). lox2272 sites are compatible with each other, but incompatible with loxP or loxN sites (Lee and Saito, 1988). Cre recombinase
   1510..1543    +  protein_bind   loxN: Cre-mediated recombination occurs in the 8-bp core sequence (GTATACCT). loxN sites are compatible with each other, but incompatible with loxP or lox2272 sites. Cre recombinase
   1571..1627    +  CDS            calmodulin-binding peptide: calmodulin-binding peptide from avian smooth muscle myosin light chain kinase
   1652..1903    +  CDS            VC155: C-terminal fragment of mVenus for use in bimolecular fluorescence complementation (BiFC) (Kodama and Hu, 2010)
   1954..1987    -  protein_bind   lox2272: Cre-mediated recombination occurs in the 8-bp core sequence (GGATACTT). lox2272 sites are compatible with each other, but incompatible with loxP or loxN sites (Lee and Saito, 1988). Cre recombinase
   1988..2037    -  intron         β-globin intron (fragment): internally truncated intron from human β-globin
   2038..2071    -  protein_bind   loxN: Cre-mediated recombination occurs in the 8-bp core sequence (GTATACCT). loxN sites are compatible with each other, but incompatible with loxP or lox2272 sites. Cre recombinase
   2204..3078    -  CDS            GCaMP6f (fragment): improved fluorescent protein-based calcium sensor (Chen et al., 2013)
   3185..3235    -  intron         β-globin intron (fragment): internally truncated intron from human β-globin
   3269..3293    +  misc_feature   MCS (fragment): pBluescript multiple cloning site
   3293..3881    +  misc_feature   WPRE: woodchuck hepatitis virus posttranscriptional regulatory element
   3913..4389    +  polyA_signal   hGH poly(A) signal: human growth hormone polyadenylation signal
   4429..4569    +  repeat_region  AAV2 ITR: inverted terminal repeat of adeno-associated virus serotype 2 inverted
   4574..4625    -  misc_feature   bom (fragment): basis of mobility region from pBR322
   4644..5024    +  rep_origin     M13 ori (sequence partly withheld): M13 bacteriophage origin of replication; arrow indicates direction of (+) strand synthesis
   5100..5149    -  misc_feature   bom (fragment): basis of mobility region from pBR322
   5251..5286    -  CDS            rop (fragment): Rop protein, which maintains plasmids at low copy number; rop
   5381..5485    +  promoter       AmpR promoter: bla
   5486..6346    +  CDS            AmpR: β-lactamase; bla; confers resistance to ampicillin, carbenicillin, and related antibiotics
   6517..7105    +  rep_origin     ori: high-copy-number ColE1/pMB1/pBR322/pUC origin of replication
>Addgene plasmid #137124 | pAAV-Ef1a-Coff/Fon-GCaMP6F | depositor full sequence | sequence record 265090 | pAAV-Ef1a-Coff/Fon-GCaMP6F sequence 7166 bps
CCTGCAGGCAGCTGCGCGCTCGCTCGCTCACTGAGGCCGCCCGGGCAAAGCCCGGGCGTCGGGCGACCTT
TGGTCGCCCGGCCTCAGTGAGCGAGCGAGCGCGCAGAGAGGGAGTGGCCAACTCCATCACTAGGGGTTCC
TGCGGCCGCACGCGTAAGCTTTGCAAAGATGGATAAAGTTTTAAACAGAGAGGAATCTTTGCAGCTAATG
GACCTTCTAGGTCTTGAAAGGAGTGGGAATTGGCTCCGGTGCCCGTCAGTGGGCAGAGCGCACATCGCCC
ACAGTCCCCGAGAAGTTGGGGGGAGGGGTCGGCAATTGAACCGGTGCCTAGAGAAGGTGGCGCGGGGTAA
ACTGGGAAAGTGATGTCGTGTACTGGCTCCGCCTTTTTCCCGAGGGTGGGGGAGAACCGTATATAAGTGC
AGTAGTCGCCGTGAACGTTCTTTTTCGCAACGGGTTTGCCGCCAGAACACAGGTAAGTGCCGTGTGTGGT
TCCCGCGGGCCTGGCCTCTTTACGGGTTATGGCCCTTGCGTGCCTTGAATTACTTCCACTGGCTGCAGTA
CGTGATTCTTGATCCCGAGCTTCGGGTTGGAAGTGGGTGGGAGAGTTCGAGGCCTTGCGCTTAAGGAGCC
CCTTCGCCTCGTGCTTGAGTTGAGGCCTGGCCTGGGCGCTGGGGCCGCCGCGTGCGAATCTGGTGGCACC
TTCGCGCCTGTCTCGCTGCTTTCGATAAGTCTCTAGCCATTTAAAATTTTTGATGACCTGCTGCGACGCT
TTTTTTCTGGCAAGATAGTCTTGTAAATGCGGGCCAAGATCTGCACACTGGTATTTCGGTTTTTGGGGCC
GCGGGCGGCGACGGGGCCCGTGCGTCCCAGCGCACATGTTCGGCGAGGCGGGGCCTGCGAGCGCGGCCAC
CGAGAATCGGACGGGGGTAGTCTCAAGCTGGCCGGCCTGCTCTGGTGCCTGGCCTCGCGCCGCCGTGTAT
CGCCCCGCCCTGGGCGGCAAGGCTGGCCCGGTCGGCACCAGTTGCGTGAGCGGAAAGATGGCCGCTTCCC
GGCCCTGCTGCAGGGAGCTCAAAATGGAGGACGCGGCGCTCGGGAGAGCGGGCGGGTGAGTCACCCACAC
AAAGGAAAAGGGCCTTTCCGTCCTCAGCCGTCGCTTCATGTGACTCCACGGAGTACCGGGCGCCGTCCAG
GCACCTCGATTAGTTCTCGAGCTTTTGGAGTACGTCGTCTTTAGGTTGGGGGGAGGGGTTTTATGCGATG
GAGTTTCCCCACACTGAGTGGGTGGAGACTGAAGTTAGGCCAGCTTGGCACTTGATGTAATTCTCCTTGG
AATTTGCCCTTTTTGAGTTTGGATCTTGGTTCATTCTCAAGCCTCAGACAGTGGTTCAAAGTTTTTTTCT
TCCATTTCAGGTGTCGTGAGGATCCATAACTTCGTATAGGATACTTTATACGAAGTTATGTAGCTGGAGC
AATTTGAAAAGATTGTTGTATTACCTCTAGCTGCGCTTAATAACTTCGTATAGTATACCTTATACGAAGT
TATGTCGACGCCACCATGGTGGACTCATCACGTCGTAAGTGGAATAAGACAGGTCACGCAGTCAGAGCTA
TAGGTCGGCTGAGCTCACTCGAGAACGTCTATATCAAGGCCGACAAGCAGAAGAACGGCATCAAGGCGAA
CTTCAAGATCCGCCACAACATCGAGGACGGCGGCGTGCAGCTCGCCTACCACTACCAGCAGAACACCCCC
ATCGGCGACGGCCCCGTGCTGCTGCCCGACAACCACTACCTGAGCGTGCAGTCCAAACTTTCGAAAGACC
CCAACGAGAAGCGCGATCACATGGTCCTGCTGGAGTTCGTGACCGCCGCCGGGATCACTCTCGGCATGGA
CGAGCTGTACAAGGGCGGTACCGGAGGGAGCATGGTGAGCAAGGTGAGTACAGGAGGGCTAGCATAACTT
CGTATAAAGTATCCTATACGAAGTTATTTGCCTTAACCCAGAAATTATCACTGTTATTCTTTAGATAGGT
GCAAAGAATAACTTCGTATAAGGTATACTATACGAAGTTATGGTACCGAAGTTCCTATTCTTCAAATAGT
ATAGGAACTTCAATTGTTATTGGTGCAAAGAATCACTTCCTTAAGTCTTTATACTGCCCAGGAAGTTCCT
ATTCTTCAAAAGGTATAGGAACTTCGGCGCGCCTCACTTCGCTGTCATCATTTGTACAAACTCTTCGTAG
TTTACCTGACCATCCCCATCGATGTCTGCTTCCCTGATCATTTCATCAACCTCTTCATCTGTTAACTTCT
CTCCAAGGTTTGTCATCACGTGGCGAAGCTCTGCTGCACTGATGTAGCCATTGCCATCCTTATCAAACAC
ACCGAACGCTTCTCTAATTTCTTCTTCCGTGTCCCTGTATTTCATTTTTCTTGCCATCATTGTCAGGAAC
TCAGGGAAGTCGATTGTGCCGTCACCGTCGGCATCTACTTCATTGATCATGTCCTGCAGCTCTGCTTCTG
TGGGGTTCTGCCCCAGAGACCGCATCACCGTCCCCAGCTCCTTGGTTGTTATTGTCCCATCCCCGTCCTT
GTCAAATAGGGAGAATTCCTCTTTAAATTCTGCGATCTGCTCTTCAGTCAGTTGGTCCGGCAGGTTGTAC
TCCAGCTTGTGCCCCAGGATGTTGCCGTCCTCCTTGAAGTCGATGCCCTTCAGCTCGATGCGGTTCACCA
GGGTGTCGCCCTCGAACTTCACCTCGGCGCGGGTCTTGTAGTTGCCGTCGTCCTTGAAGAAGATGGTGCG
CTCCTGGATGTAGCCTTCGGGCATGGCGGACTTGAAGAAGTCGTGCTGCTTCATGTGGTCGGGGTAGCGG
CTGAAGCACTGCACGCCGTAGGTCAGGGTGGTCACGAGGGTGGGCCAGGGCACGGGCAGCTTGCCGGTGG
TGCAGATGAACTTCAGGGTCAGCTTGCCGTAGGTGGCATCGCCCTCACCCTCGCCGGACACGCTGAACTT
GTGGCCGTTTACGTCGCCGTCCAGCTCGACCAGGATGGGCACCACCCCGGTGAACAGCTCCTCGCCCTGT
GGGACGACATGACTTAACCAGTTAACCATGTTCTCTGAACATGAGAAGGGCTGGCCACTCTCCATCTAGA
GAAGTTCCTATACTATTTGAAGAATAGGAACTTCTTGCCTTAACCCAGAAATTATCACTGTTATTCTTTA
GAATAGTGCAAAGAGAAGTTCCTATACCTTTTGAAGAATAGGAACTTCGAATTCGATATCAAGCTTATCG
ATAATCAACCTCTGGATTACAAAATTTGTGAAAGATTGACTGGTATTCTTAACTATGTTGCTCCTTTTAC
GCTATGTGGATACGCTGCTTTAATGCCTTTGTATCATGCTATTGCTTCCCGTATGGCTTTCATTTTCTCC
TCCTTGTATAAATCCTGGTTGCTGTCTCTTTATGAGGAGTTGTGGCCCGTTGTCAGGCAACGTGGCGTGG
TGTGCACTGTGTTTGCTGACGCAACCCCCACTGGTTGGGGCATTGCCACCACCTGTCAGCTCCTTTCCGG
GACTTTCGCTTTCCCCCTCCCTATTGCCACGGCGGAACTCATCGCCGCCTGCCTTGCCCGCTGCTGGACA
GGGGCTCGGCTGTTGGGCACTGACAATTCCGTGGTGTTGTCGGGGAAATCATCGTCCTTTCCTTGGCTGC
TCGCCTATGTTGCCACCTGGATTCTGCGCGGGACGTCCTTCTGCTACGTCCCTTCGGCCCTCAATCCAGC
GGACCTTCCTTCCCGCGGCCTGCTGCCGGCTCTGCGGCCTCTTCCGCGTCTTCGCCTTCGCCCTCAGACG
AGTCGGATCTCCCTTTGGGCCGCCTCCCCGCATCGATACCGAGCGCTGCTCGAGAGATCTACGGGTGGCA
TCCCTGTGACCCCTCCCCAGTGCCTCTCCTGGCCCTGGAAGTTGCCACTCCAGTGCCCACCAGCCTTGTC
CTAATAAAATTAAGTTGCATCATTTTGTCTGACTAGGTGTCCTTCTATAATATTATGGGGTGGAGGGGGG
TGGTATGGAGCAAGGGGCAAGTTGGGAAGACAACCTGTAGGGCCTGCGGGGTCTATTGGGAACCAAGCTG
GAGTGCAGTGGCACAATCTTGGCTCACTGCAATCTCCGCCTCCTGGGTTCAAGCGATTCTCCTGCCTCAG
CCTCCCGAGTTGTTGGGATTCCAGGCATGCATGACCAGGCTCAGCTAATTTTTGTTTTTTTGGTAGAGAC
GGGGTTTCACCATATTGGCCAGGCTGGTCTCCAACTCCTAATCTCAGGTGATCTACCCACCTTGGCCTCC
CAAATTGCTGGGATTACAGGCGTGAACCACTGCTCCCTTCCCTGTCCTTCTGATTTTGTAGGTAACCACG
TGCGGACCGAGCGGCCGCAGGAACCCCTAGTGATGGAGTTGGCCACTCCCTCTCTGCGCGCTCGCTCGCT
CACTGAGGCCGGGCGACCAAAGGTCGCCCGACGCCCGGGCTTTGCCCGGGCGGCCTCAGTGAGCGAGCGA
GCGCGCAGCTGCCTGCAGGGGCGCCTGATGCGGTATTTTCTCCTTACGCATCTGTGCGGTATTTCACACC
GCATA
[142 nt withheld, positions 4626-4767]
C
[141 nt withheld, positions 4769-4909]
CCTTTGACGTTGGAGTCCACGTTCTTT
[37 nt withheld, positions 4937-4973]
ACCCTATCTCGGGCTATTCTTTTGATTTATAAGGGATTTTGCCGATTTCGGCCTATTGGTTAAAAAATGA
GCTGATTTAACAAAAATTTAACGCGAATTTTAACAAAATATTAACGTTTACAATTTTATGGTGCACTCTC
AGTACAATCTGCTCTGATGCCGCATAGTTAAGCCAGCCCCGACACCCGCCAACACCCGCTGACGCGCCCT
GACGGGCTTGTCTGCTCCCGGCATCCGCTTACAGACAAGCTGTGACCGTCTCCGGGAGCTGCATGTGTCA
GAGGTTTTCACCGTCATCACCGAAACGCGCGAGACGAAAGGGCCTCGTGATACGCCTATTTTTATAGGTT
AATGTCATGATAATAATGGTTTCTTAGACGTCAGGTGGCACTTTTCGGGGAAATGTGCGCGGAACCCCTA
TTTGTTTATTTTTCTAAATACATTCAAATATGTATCCGCTCATGAGACAATAACCCTGATAAATGCTTCA
ATAATATTGAAAAAGGAAGAGTATGAGTATTCAACATTTCCGTGTCGCCCTTATTCCCTTTTTTGCGGCA
TTTTGCCTTCCTGTTTTTGCTCACCCAGAAACGCTGGTGAAAGTAAAAGATGCTGAAGATCAGTTGGGTG
CACGAGTGGGTTACATCGAACTGGATCTCAACAGCGGTAAGATCCTTGAGAGTTTTCGCCCCGAAGAACG
TTTTCCAATGATGAGCACTTTTAAAGTTCTGCTATGTGGCGCGGTATTATCCCGTATTGACGCCGGGCAA
GAGCAACTCGGTCGCCGCATACACTATTCTCAGAATGACTTGGTTGAGTACTCACCAGTCACAGAAAAGC
ATCTTACGGATGGCATGACAGTAAGAGAATTATGCAGTGCTGCCATAACCATGAGTGATAACACTGCGGC
CAACTTACTTCTGACAACGATCGGAGGACCGAAGGAGCTAACCGCTTTTTTGCACAACATGGGGGATCAT
GTAACTCGCCTTGATCGTTGGGAACCGGAGCTGAATGAAGCCATACCAAACGACGAGCGTGACACCACGA
TGCCTGTAGCAATGGCAACAACGTTGCGCAAACTATTAACTGGCGAACTACTTACTCTAGCTTCCCGGCA
ACAATTAATAGACTGGATGGAGGCGGATAAAGTTGCAGGACCACTTCTGCGCTCGGCCCTTCCGGCTGGC
TGGTTTATTGCTGATAAATCTGGAGCCGGTGAGCGTGGGTCTCGCGGTATCATTGCAGCACTGGGGCCAG
ATGGTAAGCCCTCCCGTATCGTAGTTATCTACACGACGGGGAGTCAGGCAACTATGGATGAACGAAATAG
ACAGATCGCTGAGATAGGTGCCTCACTGATTAAGCATTGGTAACTGTCAGACCAAGTTTACTCATATATA
CTTTAGATTGATTTAAAACTTCATTTTTAATTTAAAAGGATCTAGGTGAAGATCCTTTTTGATAATCTCA
TGACCAAAATCCCTTAACGTGAGTTTTCGTTCCACTGAGCGTCAGACCCCGTAGAAAAGATCAAAGGATC
TTCTTGAGATCCTTTTTTTCTGCGCGTAATCTGCTGCTTGCAAACAAAAAAACCACCGCTACCAGCGGTG
GTTTGTTTGCCGGATCAAGAGCTACCAACTCTTTTTCCGAAGGTAACTGGCTTCAGCAGAGCGCAGATAC
CAAATACTGTCCTTCTAGTGTAGCCGTAGTTAGGCCACCACTTCAAGAACTCTGTAGCACCGCCTACATA
CCTCGCTCTGCTAATCCTGTTACCAGTGGCTGCTGCCAGTGGCGATAAGTCGTGTCTTACCGGGTTGGAC
TCAAGACGATAGTTACCGGATAAGGCGCAGCGGTCGGGCTGAACGGGGGGTTCGTGCACACAGCCCAGCT
TGGAGCGAACGACCTACACCGAACTGAGATACCTACAGCGTGAGCTATGAGAAAGCGCCACGCTTCCCGA
AGGGAGAAAGGCGGACAGGTATCCGGTAAGCGGCAGGGTCGGAACAGGAGAGCGCACGAGGGAGCTTCCA
GGGGGAAACGCCTGGTATCTTTATAGTCCTGTCGGGTTTCGCCACCTCTGACTTGAGCGTCGATTTTTGT
GATGCTCGTCAGGGGGGCGGAGCCTATGGAAAAACGCCAGCAACGCGGCCTTTTTACGGTTCCTGGCCTT
TTGCTGGCCTTTTGCTCACATGT
