Features (pLannotate 1.2.2; 24 found; start..end, strand, type, name):
     12..39      +  repeat_region  AAV2 ITR (fragment): inverted terminal repeat of adeno-associated virus serotype 2 inverted
     68..95      +  repeat_region  AAV2 ITR (fragment): inverted terminal repeat of adeno-associated virus serotype 2 inverted
    158..224     +  CDS            small t antigen (fragment): SV40 (simian virus 40) small t antigen
    231..1409    +  promoter       EF-1α promoter: strong constitutive promoter for human elongation factor EF-1α
   1416..1449    +  protein_bind   lox2272: Cre-mediated recombination occurs in the 8-bp core sequence (GGATACTT). lox2272 sites are compatible with each other, but incompatible with loxP or loxN sites (Lee and Saito, 1988). Cre recombinase
   1500..1533    +  protein_bind   loxN: Cre-mediated recombination occurs in the 8-bp core sequence (GTATACCT). loxN sites are compatible with each other, but incompatible with loxP or lox2272 sites. Cre recombinase
   1561..1617    +  CDS            calmodulin-binding peptide: calmodulin-binding peptide from avian smooth muscle myosin light chain kinase
   1642..1893    +  CDS            VC155: C-terminal fragment of mVenus for use in bimolecular fluorescence complementation (BiFC) (Kodama and Hu, 2010)
   1944..1977    -  protein_bind   lox2272: Cre-mediated recombination occurs in the 8-bp core sequence (GGATACTT). lox2272 sites are compatible with each other, but incompatible with loxP or loxN sites (Lee and Saito, 1988). Cre recombinase
   1978..2027    -  intron         β-globin intron (fragment): internally truncated intron from human β-globin
   2028..2061    -  protein_bind   loxN: Cre-mediated recombination occurs in the 8-bp core sequence (GTATACCT). loxN sites are compatible with each other, but incompatible with loxP or lox2272 sites. Cre recombinase
   2194..3068    -  CDS            GCaMP6f (fragment): improved fluorescent protein-based calcium sensor (Chen et al., 2013)
   3175..3225    -  intron         β-globin intron (fragment): internally truncated intron from human β-globin
   3259..3283    +  misc_feature   MCS (fragment): pBluescript multiple cloning site
   3283..3871    +  misc_feature   WPRE: woodchuck hepatitis virus posttranscriptional regulatory element
   3903..4379    +  polyA_signal   hGH poly(A) signal: human growth hormone polyadenylation signal
   4419..4559    +  repeat_region  AAV2 ITR: inverted terminal repeat of adeno-associated virus serotype 2 inverted
   4564..4615    -  misc_feature   bom (fragment): basis of mobility region from pBR322
   4634..5089    +  rep_origin     f1 ori (sequence partly withheld): f1 bacteriophage origin of replication; arrow indicates direction of (+) strand synthesis
   5090..5139    -  misc_feature   bom (fragment): basis of mobility region from pBR322
   5241..5276    -  CDS            rop (fragment): Rop protein, which maintains plasmids at low copy number; rop
   5371..5475    +  promoter       AmpR promoter: bla
   5476..6336    +  CDS            AmpR: β-lactamase; bla; confers resistance to ampicillin, carbenicillin, and related antibiotics
   6507..7095    +  rep_origin     ori: high-copy-number ColE1/pMB1/pBR322/pUC origin of replication
>Addgene plasmid #137124 | pAAV-Ef1a-Coff/Fon-GCaMP6F | addgene full sequence | sequence record 271940 | Addgene NGS Result
CCTGCAGGCAGCTGCGCGCTCGCTCGCTCACTGAGGCCGCCCGGGCGTCGGGCGACCTTTGGTCGCCCGG
CCTCAGTGAGCGAGCGAGCGCGCAGAGAGGGAGTGGCCAACTCCATCACTAGGGGTTCCTGCGGCCGCAC
GCGTAAGCTTTGCAAAGATGGATAAAGTTTTAAACAGAGAGGAATCTTTGCAGCTAATGGACCTTCTAGG
TCTTGAAAGGAGTGGGAATTGGCTCCGGTGCCCGTCAGTGGGCAGAGCGCACATCGCCCACAGTCCCCGA
GAAGTTGGGGGGAGGGGTCGGCAATTGAACCGGTGCCTAGAGAAGGTGGCGCGGGGTAAACTGGGAAAGT
GATGTCGTGTACTGGCTCCGCCTTTTTCCCGAGGGTGGGGGAGAACCGTATATAAGTGCAGTAGTCGCCG
TGAACGTTCTTTTTCGCAACGGGTTTGCCGCCAGAACACAGGTAAGTGCCGTGTGTGGTTCCCGCGGGCC
TGGCCTCTTTACGGGTTATGGCCCTTGCGTGCCTTGAATTACTTCCACCTGGCTGCAGTACGTGATTCTT
GATCCCGAGCTTCGGGTTGGAAGTGGGTGGGAGAGTTCGAGGCCTTGCGCTTAAGGAGCCCCTTCGCCTC
GTGCTTGAGTTGAGGCCTGGCCTGGGCGCTGGGGCCGCCGCGTGCGAATCTGGTGGCACCTTCGCGCCTG
TCTCGCTGCTTTCGATAAGTCTCTAGCCATTTAAAATTTTTGATGACCTGCTGCGACGCTTTTTTTCTGG
CAAGATAGTCTTGTAAATGCGGGCCAAGATCTGCACACTGGTATTTCGGTTTTTGGGGCCGCGGGCGGCG
ACGGGGCCCGTGCGTCCCAGCGCACATGTTCGGCGAGGCGGGGCCTGCGAGCGCGGCCACCGAGAATCGG
ACGGGGGTAGTCTCAAGCTGGCCGGCCTGCTCTGGTGCCTGGCCTCGCGCCGCCGTGTATCGCCCCGCCC
TGGGCGGCAAGGCTGGCCCGGTCGGCACCAGTTGCGTGAGCGGAAAGATGGCCGCTTCCCGGCCCTGCTG
CAGGGAGCTCAAAATGGAGGACGCGGCGCTCGGGAGAGCGGGCGGGTGAGTCACCCACACAAAGGAAAAG
GGCCTTTCCGTCCTCAGCCGTCGCTTCATGTGACTCCACGGAGTACCGGGCGCCGTCCAGGCACCTCGAT
TAGTTCTCGAGCTTTTGGAGTACGTCGTCTTTAGGTTGGGGGGAGGGGTTTTATGCGATGGAGTTTCCCC
ACACTGAGTGGGTGGAGACTGAAGTTAGGCCAGCTTGGCACTTGATGTAATTCTCCTTGGAATTTGCCCT
TTTTGAGTTTGGATCTTGGTTCATTCTCAAGCCTCAGACAGTGGTTCAAAGTTTTTTTCTTCCATTTCAG
GTGTCGTGAGGATCCATAACTTCGTATAGGATACTTTATACGAAGTTATGTAGCTGGAGCAATTTGAAAA
GATTGTTGTATTACCTCTAGCTGCGCTTAATAACTTCGTATAGTATACCTTATACGAAGTTATGTCGACG
CCACCATGGTGGACTCATCACGTCGTAAGTGGAATAAGACAGGTCACGCAGTCAGAGCTATAGGTCGGCT
GAGCTCACTCGAGAACGTCTATATCAAGGCCGACAAGCAGAAGAACGGCATCAAGGCGAACTTCAAGATC
CGCCACAACATCGAGGACGGCGGCGTGCAGCTCGCCTACCACTACCAGCAGAACACCCCCATCGGCGACG
GCCCCGTGCTGCTGCCCGACAACCACTACCTGAGCGTGCAGTCCAAACTTTCGAAAGACCCCAACGAGAA
GCGCGATCACATGGTCCTGCTGGAGTTCGTGACCGCCGCCGGGATCACTCTCGGCATGGACGAGCTGTAC
AAGGGCGGTACCGGAGGGAGCATGGTGAGCAAGGTGAGTACAGGAGGGCTAGCATAACTTCGTATAAAGT
ATCCTATACGAAGTTATTTGCCTTAACCCAGAAATTATCACTGTTATTCTTTAGATAGGTGCAAAGAATA
ACTTCGTATAAGGTATACTATACGAAGTTATGGTACCGAAGTTCCTATTCTTCAAATAGTATAGGAACTT
CAATTGTTATTGGTGCAAAGAATCACTTCCTTAAGTCTTTATACTGCCCAGGAAGTTCCTATTCTTCAAA
AGGTATAGGAACTTCGGCGCGCCTCACTTCGCTGTCATCATTTGTACAAACTCTTCGTAGTTTACCTGAC
CATCCCCATCGATGTCTGCTTCCCTGATCATTTCATCAACCTCTTCATCTGTTAACTTCTCTCCAAGGTT
TGTCATCACGTGGCGAAGCTCTGCTGCACTGATGTAGCCATTGCCATCCTTATCAAACACACCGAACGCT
TCTCTAATTTCTTCTTCCGTGTCCCTGTATTTCATTTTTCTTGCCATCATTGTCAGGAACTCAGGGAAGT
CGATTGTGCCGTCACCGTCGGCATCTACTTCATTGATCATGTCCTGCAGCTCTGCTTCTGTGGGGTTCTG
CCCCAGAGACCGCATCACCGTCCCCAGCTCCTTGGTTGTTATTGTCCCATCCCCGTCCTTGTCAAATAGG
GAGAATTCCTCTTTAAATTCTGCGATCTGCTCTTCAGTCAGTTGGTCCGGCAGGTTGTACTCCAGCTTGT
GCCCCAGGATGTTGCCGTCCTCCTTGAAGTCGATGCCCTTCAGCTCGATGCGGTTCACCAGGGTGTCGCC
CTCGAACTTCACCTCGGCGCGGGTCTTGTAGTTGCCGTCGTCCTTGAAGAAGATGGTGCGCTCCTGGATG
TAGCCTTCGGGCATGGCGGACTTGAAGAAGTCGTGCTGCTTCATGTGGTCGGGGTAGCGGCTGAAGCACT
GCACGCCGTAGGTCAGGGTGGTCACGAGGGTGGGCCAGGGCACGGGCAGCTTGCCGGTGGTGCAGATGAA
CTTCAGGGTCAGCTTGCCGTAGGTGGCATCGCCCTCACCCTCGCCGGACACGCTGAACTTGTGGCCGTTT
ACGTCGCCGTCCAGCTCGACCAGGATGGGCACCACCCCGGTGAACAGCTCCTCGCCCTGTGGGACGACAT
GACTTAACCAGTTAACCATGTTCTCTGAACATGAGAAGGGCTGGCCACTCTCCATCTAGAGAAGTTCCTA
TACTATTTGAAGAATAGGAACTTCTTGCCTTAACCCAGAAATTATCACTGTTATTCTTTAGAATAGTGCA
AAGAGAAGTTCCTATACCTTTTGAAGAATAGGAACTTCGAATTCGATATCAAGCTTATCGATAATCAACC
TCTGGATTACAAAATTTGTGAAAGATTGACTGGTATTCTTAACTATGTTGCTCCTTTTACGCTATGTGGA
TACGCTGCTTTAATGCCTTTGTATCATGCTATTGCTTCCCGTATGGCTTTCATTTTCTCCTCCTTGTATA
AATCCTGGTTGCTGTCTCTTTATGAGGAGTTGTGGCCCGTTGTCAGGCAACGTGGCGTGGTGTGCACTGT
GTTTGCTGACGCAACCCCCACTGGTTGGGGCATTGCCACCACCTGTCAGCTCCTTTCCGGGACTTTCGCT
TTCCCCCTCCCTATTGCCACGGCGGAACTCATCGCCGCCTGCCTTGCCCGCTGCTGGACAGGGGCTCGGC
TGTTGGGCACTGACAATTCCGTGGTGTTGTCGGGGAAATCATCGTCCTTTCCTTGGCTGCTCGCCTATGT
TGCCACCTGGATTCTGCGCGGGACGTCCTTCTGCTACGTCCCTTCGGCCCTCAATCCAGCGGACCTTCCT
TCCCGCGGCCTGCTGCCGGCTCTGCGGCCTCTTCCGCGTCTTCGCCTTCGCCCTCAGACGAGTCGGATCT
CCCTTTGGGCCGCCTCCCCGCATCGATACCGAGCGCTGCTCGAGAGATCTACGGGTGGCATCCCTGTGAC
CCCTCCCCAGTGCCTCTCCTGGCCCTGGAAGTTGCCACTCCAGTGCCCACCAGCCTTGTCCTAATAAAAT
TAAGTTGCATCATTTTGTCTGACTAGGTGTCCTTCTATAATATTATGGGGTGGAGGGGGGTGGTATGGAG
CAAGGGGCAAGTTGGGAAGACAACCTGTAGGGCCTGCGGGGTCTATTGGGAACCAAGCTGGAGTGCAGTG
GCACAATCTTGGCTCACTGCAATCTCCGCCTCCTGGGTTCAAGCGATTCTCCTGCCTCAGCCTCCCGAGT
TGTTGGGATTCCAGGCATGCATGACCAGGCTCAGCTAATTTTTGTTTTTTTGGTAGAGACGGGGTTTCAC
CATATTGGCCAGGCTGGTCTCCAACTCCTAATCTCAGGTGATCTACCCACCTTGGCCTCCCAAATTGCTG
GGATTACAGGCGTGAACCACTGCTCCCTTCCCTGTCCTTCTGATTTTGTAGGTAACCACGTGCGGACCGA
GCGGCCGCAGGAACCCCTAGTGATGGAGTTGGCCACTCCCTCTCTGCGCGCTCGCTCGCTCACTGAGGCC
GGGCGACCAAAGGTCGCCCGACGCCCGGGCTTTGCCCGGGCGGCCTCAGTGAGCGAGCGAGCGCGCAGCT
GCCTGCAGGGGCGCCTGATGCGGTATTTTCTCCTTACGCATCTGTGCGGTATTTCACACCGCATA
[95 nt withheld, positions 4616-4710]
T
[46 nt withheld, positions 4712-4757]
C
[141 nt withheld, positions 4759-4899]
CCTTTGACGTTGGAGTCCACGTTCTTT
[37 nt withheld, positions 4927-4963]
ACTCTATCTCGGGCTATTCTTTTGATTTATAAGGGATTTTGCCGATTTCGGTCTATTGGTTAAAAAATGA
GCTGATTTAACAAAAATTTAACGCGAATTTTAACAAAATATTAACGTTTACAATTTTATGGTGCACTCTC
AGTACAATCTGCTCTGATGCCGCATAGTTAAGCCAGCCCCGACACCCGCCAACACCCGCTGACGCGCCCT
GACGGGCTTGTCTGCTCCCGGCATCCGCTTACAGACAAGCTGTGACCGTCTCCGGGAGCTGCATGTGTCA
GAGGTTTTCACCGTCATCACCGAAACGCGCGAGACGAAAGGGCCTCGTGATACGCCTATTTTTATAGGTT
AATGTCATGATAATAATGGTTTCTTAGACGTCAGGTGGCACTTTTCGGGGAAATGTGCGCGGAACCCCTA
TTTGTTTATTTTTCTAAATACATTCAAATATGTATCCGCTCATGAGACAATAACCCTGATAAATGCTTCA
ATAATATTGAAAAAGGAAGAGTATGAGTATTCAACATTTCCGTGTCGCCCTTATTCCCTTTTTTGCGGCA
TTTTGCCTTCCTGTTTTTGCTCACCCAGAAACGCTGGTGAAAGTAAAAGATGCTGAAGATCAGTTGGGTG
CACGAGTGGGTTACATCGAACTGGATCTCAACAGCGGTAAGATCCTTGAGAGTTTTCGCCCCGAAGAACG
TTTTCCAATGATGAGCACTTTTAAAGTTCTGCTATGTGGCGCGGTATTATCCCGTATTGACGCCGGGCAA
GAGCAACTCGGTCGCCGCATACACTATTCTCAGAATGACTTGGTTGAGTACTCACCAGTCACAGAAAAGC
ATCTTACGGATGGCATGACAGTAAGAGAATTATGCAGTGCTGCCATAACCATGAGTGATAACACTGCGGC
CAACTTACTTCTGACAACGATCGGAGGACCGAAGGAGCTAACCGCTTTTTTGCACAACATGGGGGATCAT
GTAACTCGCCTTGATCGTTGGGAACCGGAGCTGAATGAAGCCATACCAAACGACGAGCGTGACACCACGA
TGCCTGTAGCAATGGCAACAACGTTGCGCAAACTATTAACTGGCGAACTACTTACTCTAGCTTCCCGGCA
ACAATTAATAGACTGGATGGAGGCGGATAAAGTTGCAGGACCACTTCTGCGCTCGGCCCTTCCGGCTGGC
TGGTTTATTGCTGATAAATCTGGAGCCGGTGAGCGTGGGTCTCGCGGTATCATTGCAGCACTGGGGCCAG
ATGGTAAGCCCTCCCGTATCGTAGTTATCTACACGACGGGGAGTCAGGCAACTATGGATGAACGAAATAG
ACAGATCGCTGAGATAGGTGCCTCACTGATTAAGCATTGGTAACTGTCAGACCAAGTTTACTCATATATA
CTTTAGATTGATTTAAAACTTCATTTTTAATTTAAAAGGATCTAGGTGAAGATCCTTTTTGATAATCTCA
TGACCAAAATCCCTTAACGTGAGTTTTCGTTCCACTGAGCGTCAGACCCCGTAGAAAAGATCAAAGGATC
TTCTTGAGATCCTTTTTTTCTGCGCGTAATCTGCTGCTTGCAAACAAAAAAACCACCGCTACCAGCGGTG
GTTTGTTTGCCGGATCAAGAGCTACCAACTCTTTTTCCGAAGGTAACTGGCTTCAGCAGAGCGCAGATAC
CAAATACTGTTCTTCTAGTGTAGCCGTAGTTAGGCCACCACTTCAAGAACTCTGTAGCACCGCCTACATA
CCTCGCTCTGCTAATCCTGTTACCAGTGGCTGCTGCCAGTGGCGATAAGTCGTGTCTTACCGGGTTGGAC
TCAAGACGATAGTTACCGGATAAGGCGCAGCGGTCGGGCTGAACGGGGGGTTCGTGCACACAGCCCAGCT
TGGAGCGAACGACCTACACCGAACTGAGATACCTACAGCGTGAGCTATGAGAAAGCGCCACGCTTCCCGA
AGGGAGAAAGGCGGACAGGTATCCGGTAAGCGGCAGGGTCGGAACAGGAGAGCGCACGAGGGAGCTTCCA
GGGGGAAACGCCTGGTATCTTTATAGTCCTGTCGGGTTTCGCCACCTCTGACTTGAGCGTCGATTTTTGT
GATGCTCGTCAGGGGGGCGGAGCCTATGGAAAAACGCCAGCAACGCGGCCTTTTTACGGTTCCTGGCCTT
TTGCTGGCCTTTTGCTCACATGT
