>Addgene plasmid #137124 | pAAV-Ef1a-Coff/Fon-GCaMP6F | depositor partial sequence | sequence record 264970 | Promoter through WPRE
AAGCTTTGCAAAGATGGATAAAGTTTTAAACAGAGAGGAATCTTTGCAGCTAATGGACCTTCTAGGTCTT
GAAAGGAGTGGGAATTGGCTCCGGTGCCCGTCAGTGGGCAGAGCGCACATCGCCCACAGTCCCCGAGAAG
TTGGGGGGAGGGGTCGGCAATTGAACCGGTGCCTAGAGAAGGTGGCGCGGGGTAAACTGGGAAAGTGATG
TCGTGTACTGGCTCCGCCTTTTTCCCGAGGGTGGGGGAGAACCGTATATAAGTGCAGTAGTCGCCGTGAA
CGTTCTTTTTCGCAACGGGTTTGCCGCCAGAACACAGGTAAGTGCCGTGTGTGGTTCCCGCGGGCCTGGC
CTCTTTACGGGTTATGGCCCTTGCGTGCCTTGAATTACTTCCACTGGCTGCAGTACGTGATTCTTGATCC
CGAGCTTCGGGTTGGAAGTGGGTGGGAGAGTTCGAGGCCTTGCGCTTAAGGAGCCCCTTCGCCTCGTGCT
TGAGTTGAGGCCTGGCCTGGGCGCTGGGGCCGCCGCGTGCGAATCTGGTGGCACCTTCGCGCCTGTCTCG
CTGCTTTCGATAAGTCTCTAGCCATTTAAAATTTTTGATGACCTGCTGCGACGCTTTTTTTCTGGCAAGA
TAGTCTTGTAAATGCGGGCCAAGATCTGCACACTGGTATTTCGGTTTTTGGGGCCGCGGGCGGCGACGGG
GCCCGTGCGTCCCAGCGCACATGTTCGGCGAGGCGGGGCCTGCGAGCGCGGCCACCGAGAATCGGACGGG
GGTAGTCTCAAGCTGGCCGGCCTGCTCTGGTGCCTGGCCTCGCGCCGCCGTGTATCGCCCCGCCCTGGGC
GGCAAGGCTGGCCCGGTCGGCACCAGTTGCGTGAGCGGAAAGATGGCCGCTTCCCGGCCCTGCTGCAGGG
AGCTCAAAATGGAGGACGCGGCGCTCGGGAGAGCGGGCGGGTGAGTCACCCACACAAAGGAAAAGGGCCT
TTCCGTCCTCAGCCGTCGCTTCATGTGACTCCACGGAGTACCGGGCGCCGTCCAGGCACCTCGATTAGTT
CTCGAGCTTTTGGAGTACGTCGTCTTTAGGTTGGGGGGAGGGGTTTTATGCGATGGAGTTTCCCCACACT
GAGTGGGTGGAGACTGAAGTTAGGCCAGCTTGGCACTTGATGTAATTCTCCTTGGAATTTGCCCTTTTTG
AGTTTGGATCTTGGTTCATTCTCAAGCCTCAGACAGTGGTTCAAAGTTTTTTTCTTCCATTTCAGGTGTC
GTGAGGATCCATAACTTCGTATAGGATACTTTATACGAAGTTATGTAGCTGGAGCAATTTGAAAAGATTG
TTGTATTACCTCTAGCTGCGCTTAATAACTTCGTATAGTATACCTTATACGAAGTTATGTCGACGCCACC
ATGGTGGACTCATCACGTCGTAAGTGGAATAAGACAGGTCACGCAGTCAGAGCTATAGGTCGGCTGAGCT
CACTCGAGAACGTCTATATCAAGGCCGACAAGCAGAAGAACGGCATCAAGGCGAACTTCAAGATCCGCCA
CAACATCGAGGACGGCGGCGTGCAGCTCGCCTACCACTACCAGCAGAACACCCCCATCGGCGACGGCCCC
GTGCTGCTGCCCGACAACCACTACCTGAGCGTGCAGTCCAAACTTTCGAAAGACCCCAACGAGAAGCGCG
ATCACATGGTCCTGCTGGAGTTCGTGACCGCCGCCGGGATCACTCTCGGCATGGACGAGCTGTACAAGGG
CGGTACCGGAGGGAGCATGGTGAGCAAGGTGAGTACAGGAGGGCTAGCATAACTTCGTATAAAGTATCCT
ATACGAAGTTATTTGCCTTAACCCAGAAATTATCACTGTTATTCTTTAGATAGGTGCAAAGAATAACTTC
GTATAAGGTATACTATACGAAGTTATGGTACCGAAGTTCCTATTCTTCAAATAGTATAGGAACTTCAATT
GTTATTGGTGCAAAGAATCACTTCCTTAAGTCTTTATACTGCCCAGGAAGTTCCTATTCTTCAAAAGGTA
TAGGAACTTCGGCGCGCCTCACTTCGCTGTCATCATTTGTACAAACTCTTCGTAGTTTACCTGACCATCC
CCATCGATGTCTGCTTCCCTGATCATTTCATCAACCTCTTCATCTGTTAACTTCTCTCCAAGGTTTGTCA
TCACGTGGCGAAGCTCTGCTGCACTGATGTAGCCATTGCCATCCTTATCAAACACACCGAACGCTTCTCT
AATTTCTTCTTCCGTGTCCCTGTATTTCATTTTTCTTGCCATCATTGTCAGGAACTCAGGGAAGTCGATT
GTGCCGTCACCGTCGGCATCTACTTCATTGATCATGTCCTGCAGCTCTGCTTCTGTGGGGTTCTGCCCCA
GAGACCGCATCACCGTCCCCAGCTCCTTGGTTGTTATTGTCCCATCCCCGTCCTTGTCAAATAGGGAGAA
TTCCTCTTTAAATTCTGCGATCTGCTCTTCAGTCAGTTGGTCCGGCAGGTTGTACTCCAGCTTGTGCCCC
AGGATGTTGCCGTCCTCCTTGAAGTCGATGCCCTTCAGCTCGATGCGGTTCACCAGGGTGTCGCCCTCGA
ACTTCACCTCGGCGCGGGTCTTGTAGTTGCCGTCGTCCTTGAAGAAGATGGTGCGCTCCTGGATGTAGCC
TTCGGGCATGGCGGACTTGAAGAAGTCGTGCTGCTTCATGTGGTCGGGGTAGCGGCTGAAGCACTGCACG
CCGTAGGTCAGGGTGGTCACGAGGGTGGGCCAGGGCACGGGCAGCTTGCCGGTGGTGCAGATGAACTTCA
GGGTCAGCTTGCCGTAGGTGGCATCGCCCTCACCCTCGCCGGACACGCTGAACTTGTGGCCGTTTACGTC
GCCGTCCAGCTCGACCAGGATGGGCACCACCCCGGTGAACAGCTCCTCGCCCTGTGGGACGACATGACTT
AACCAGTTAACCATGTTCTCTGAACATGAGAAGGGCTGGCCACTCTCCATCTAGAGAAGTTCCTATACTA
TTTGAAGAATAGGAACTTCTTGCCTTAACCCAGAAATTATCACTGTTATTCTTTAGAATAGTGCAAAGAG
AAGTTCCTATACCTTTTGAAGAATAGGAACTTCGAATTCGATATCAAGCTTATCGATAATCAACCTCTGG
ATTACAAAATTTGTGAAAGATTGACTGGTATTCTTAACTATGTTGCTCCTTTTACGCTATGTGGATACGC
TGCTTTAATGCCTTTGTATCATGCTATTGCTTCCCGTATGGCTTTCATTTTCTCCTCCTTGTATAAATCC
TGGTTGCTGTCTCTTTATGAGGAGTTGTGGCCCGTTGTCAGGCAACGTGGCGTGGTGTGCACTGTGTTTG
CTGACGCAACCCCCACTGGTTGGGGCATTGCCACCACCTGTCAGCTCCTTTCCGGGACTTTCGCTTTCCC
CCTCCCTATTGCCACGGCGGAACTCATCGCCGCCTGCCTTGCCCGCTGCTGGACAGGGGCTCGGCTGTTG
GGCACTGACAATTCCGTGGTGTTGTCGGGGAAATCATCGTCCTTTCCTTGGCTGCTCGCCTATGTTGCCA
CCTGGATTCTGCGCGGGACGTCCTTCTGCTACGTCCCTTCGGCCCTCAATCCAGCGGACCTTCCTTCCCG
CGGCCTGCTGCCGGCTCTGCGGCCTCTTCCGCGTCTTCGCCTTCGCCCTCAGACGAGTCGGATCTCCCTT
TGGGCCGCCTCCCCGCATCGATACCG
